Addgene plasmid #177905: pET28a(CTLA4)
Purpose: Bacterial expression of his10-tagged human CTLA4 Intracellular Domain
Depositing lab: Ron Vale. Depositing organization: University of California, San Francisco (UCSF). Publication: T cell costimulatory receptor CD28 is a primary target for PD-1-mediated inhibition. Hui E, Cheung J, Zhu J, Su X, Taylor MJ, Wallweber HA, Sasmal DK, Huang J, Kim JM, Mellman I, Vale RD. Science. 2017 Mar 31;355(6332):1428-1433. doi: 10.1126/science.aaf1292. Epub 2017 Mar 9. PubMed 28280247.
Backbone
  Vector backbone: pET28A
  Vector type: Bacterial Expression
Growth in bacteria
  Bacterial resistance: Kanamycin, 50 μg/mL
  Growth temperature: 37°C
  Growth strain: DH5alpha
  Copy number: Low Copy
Gene/Insert
  Gene/Insert name: CTLA4 (aa 183-223 only)
  Species: H. sapiens (human)
  Entrez Gene: CTLA4 (a.k.a. ALPS5, CD, CD152, CELIAC3, CTLA-4, GRD4, GSE, IDDM12)
  Promoter: T7
  Tag / fusion protein: 10xHis-Thrombin cut site-T7 tag (N terminal on insert)
  Cloning method: Gibson Cloning
  Sequencing primers: 5′ TAATACGACTCACTATAGGG; 3′ GCTAGTTATTGCTCAGCGG
Terms and licenses: Academic/Nonprofit Terms; Industry Terms: Not Available to Industry
How to cite: pET28a(CTLA4) was a gift from Ron Vale (Addgene plasmid # 177905 ; http://n2t.net/addgene:177905 ; RRID:Addgene_177905)
