[The description below was written by a language model from this plasmid's Addgene catalogue record and pLannotate feature annotations shown in this document.]
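Description:
pET28a(CTLA4) is a bacterial expression plasmid built on the pET28a backbone for producing the intracellular domain of human CTLA4 (residues 183–223 only) in E. coli. The 5.5 kb plasmid carries a kanamycin resistance gene (aph(3')-Ia) for selection and replicates from a ColE1/pBR322-type origin. The adjacent rop gene and bom region are consistent with the catalogue's low-copy designation. An f1 phage origin is also present. Short annotated matches to the AmpR promoter and tetracycline resistance gene are backbone remnants rather than functional markers.

The expression cassette follows the standard pET arrangement. A T7 promoter is followed directly by a lac operator and the T7 gene 10 ribosome binding site, and the plasmid-borne lacI gene supplies repressor. Transcription therefore depends on T7 RNA polymerase from the host and is induced with IPTG or lactose. The open reading frame encodes an N-terminal 10xHis tag according to the catalogue; the automated annotation picks this region up only as a short fragment of a His-containing composite tag. Next come a thrombin cleavage site, the T7 tag leader peptide and the 123-nt CTLA4 fragment, which was inserted by Gibson assembly. A T7 terminator closes the cassette. Downstream of the insert the annotation also flags a His-tag fragment, probably the C-terminal His sequence native to pET28a, but the record does not say whether it is translated.

The polyhistidine tag allows metal-affinity purification, and the thrombin site would allow removal of the His tag while leaving the T7 tag attached. The recorded purpose is recombinant production of the tagged CTLA4 cytoplasmic tail. The associated publication concerns the targets of PD-1-mediated inhibition in T cell signalling.
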