Features (pLannotate 1.2.2; 22 found; start..end, strand, type, name):
     12..440     +  rep_origin     f1 ori (sequence partly withheld): f1 bacteriophage origin of replication; arrow indicates direction of (+) strand synthesis
    493..550     +  promoter       AmpR promoter (fragment): bla
    559..1374    -  CDS            KanR: aminoglycoside phosphotransferase; aph(3')-Ia; confers resistance to kanamycin in bacteria or G418 (Geneticin®) in eukaryotes
   1496..2084    +  rep_origin     ori: high-copy-number ColE1/pMB1/pBR322/pUC origin of replication
   2270..2409    -  misc_feature   bom: basis of mobility region from pBR322
   2511..2702    -  CDS            rop: Rop protein, which maintains plasmids at low copy number; rop
   2719..3099    +  CDS            YPB1_ECOLX: Protein predicted: Swiss-Prot protein existence level 4. From Escherichia coli.
   3171..3462    -  CDS            TcR (fragment): tetracycline efflux protein; tet; confers resistance to tetracycline
   3477..3498    -  protein_bind   CAP binding site: CAP binding activates transcription in the presence of cAMP. E. coli catabolite activator protein
   3511..4593    -  CDS            lacI: lac repressor; lacI; The lac repressor binds to the lac operator to inhibit transcription in E. coli. This inhibition can be relieved by adding lactose or isopropyl-β-D-thiogalactopyranoside (IPTG).
   4594..4671    -  promoter       lacI promoter: lacI
   4679..4958    -  CDS            TcR (fragment): tetracycline efflux protein; tet; confers resistance to tetracycline
   4980..4998    +  promoter       T7 promoter: promoter for bacteriophage T7 RNA polymerase
   4999..5023    +  protein_bind   lac operator: The lac repressor binds to the lac operator to inhibit transcription in E. coli. This inhibition can be relieved by adding lactose or isopropyl-β-D-thiogalactopyranoside (IPTG). lac repressor encoded by lacI
   5038..5060    +  RBS            RBS: efficient ribosome binding site from bacteriophage T7 gene 10 (Olins and Rangwala, 1989)
   5079..5096    +  CDS            capTEV™ (fragment): composite tag for in vivo biotinylation, TEV protease cleavage, and 6xHis tagging
   5118..5135    +  CDS            thrombin site: thrombin recognition and cleavage site
   5139..5171    +  CDS            T7 tag (gene 10 leader): leader peptide from bacteriophage T7 gene 10 promotes efficient translation in E. coli
   5178..5300    +  CDS            CTLA4 (fragment): CTLA4_HUMAN - Also known as CD152. Experimental evidence at protein level: Swiss-Prot protein existence level 1. Inhibitory receptor acting as a major negative regulator of T-cell responses. The affinity of CTLA4 for its natural B7 family ligands, CD80 and CD86, is considerably stronger than the affinity of their cognate stimulatory coreceptor CD28. From Homo sapiens (Human).
   5360..5377    +  CDS            9xHis (fragment): 9xHis affinity tag
   5387..5436    +  CDS            SET1 (fragment): solubility-enhancement tag derived from T7 phage gene 10B
   5444..5491    +  terminator     T7 terminator: transcription terminator for bacteriophage T7 RNA polymerase
>Addgene plasmid #177905 | pET28a(CTLA4) | addgene full sequence | sequence record 353506 | Addgene NGS Result
TGGCGAATGGG
[124 nt withheld, positions 12-135]
C
[91 nt withheld, positions 137-227]
A
[49 nt withheld, positions 229-277]
CCTTTGACGTTGGAGTCCACGTTCTTT
[37 nt withheld, positions 305-341]
ACCCTATCTCGGTCTATTCTTTTGATTTATAAGGGATTTTGCCGATTTCGGCCTATTGGTTAAAAAATGA
GCTGATTTAACAAAAATTTAACGCGAATTTTAACAAAATATTAACGCTTACAATTTAGGTGGCACTTTTC
GGGGAAATGTGCGCGGAACCCCTATTTGTTTATTTTTCTAAATACATTCAAATATGTATCCGCTCATGAA
TTAATTCTTAGAAAAACTCATCGAGCATCAAATGAAACTGCAATTTATTCATATCAGGATTATCAATACC
ATATTTTTGAAAAAGCCGTTTCTGTAATGAAGGAGAAAACTCACCGAGGCAGTTCCATAGGATGGCAAGA
TCCTGGTATCGGTCTGCGATTCCGACTCGTCCAACATCAATACAACCTATTAATTTCCCCTCGTCAAAAA
TAAGGTTATCAAGTGAGAAATCACCATGAGTGACGACTGAATCCGGTGAGAATGGCAAAAGTTTATGCAT
TTCTTTCCAGACTTGTTCAACAGGCCAGCCATTACGCTCGTCATCAAAATCACTCGCATCAACCAAACCG
TTATTCATTCGTGATTGCGCCTGAGCGAGACGAAATACGCGATCGCTGTTAAAAGGACAATTACAAACAG
GAATCGAATGCAACCGGCGCAGGAACACTGCCAGCGCATCAACAATATTTTCACCTGAATCAGGATATTC
TTCTAATACCTGGAATGCTGTTTTCCCGGGGATCGCAGTGGTGAGTAACCATGCATCATCAGGAGTACGG
ATAAAATGCTTGATGGTCGGAAGAGGCATAAATTCCGTCAGCCAGTTTAGTCTGACCATCTCATCTGTAA
CATCATTGGCAACGCTACCTTTGCCATGTTTCAGAAACAACTCTGGCGCATCGGGCTTCCCATACAATCG
ATAGATTGTCGCACCTGATTGCCCGACATTATCGCGAGCCCATTTATACCCATATAAATCAGCATCCATG
TTGGAATTTAATCGCGGCCTAGAGCAAGACGTTTCCCGTTGAATATGGCTCATAACACCCCTTGTATTAC
TGTTTATGTAAGCAGACAGTTTTATTGTTCATGACCAAAATCCCTTAACGTGAGTTTTCGTTCCACTGAG
CGTCAGACCCCGTAGAAAAGATCAAAGGATCTTCTTGAGATCCTTTTTTTCTGCGCGTAATCTGCTGCTT
GCAAACAAAAAAACCACCGCTACCAGCGGTGGTTTGTTTGCCGGATCAAGAGCTACCAACTCTTTTTCCG
AAGGTAACTGGCTTCAGCAGAGCGCAGATACCAAATACTGTCCTTCTAGTGTAGCCGTAGTTAGGCCACC
ACTTCAAGAACTCTGTAGCACCGCCTACATACCTCGCTCTGCTAATCCTGTTACCAGTGGCTGCTGCCAG
TGGCGATAAGTCGTGTCTTACCGGGTTGGACTCAAGACGATAGTTACCGGATAAGGCGCAGCGGTCGGGC
TGAACGGGGGGTTCGTGCACACAGCCCAGCTTGGAGCGAACGACCTACACCGAACTGAGATACCTACAGC
GTGAGCTATGAGAAAGCGCCACGCTTCCCGAAGGGAGAAAGGCGGACAGGTATCCGGTAAGCGGCAGGGT
CGGAACAGGAGAGCGCACGAGGGAGCTTCCAGGGGGAAACGCCTGGTATCTTTATAGTCCTGTCGGGTTT
CGCCACCTCTGACTTGAGCGTCGATTTTTGTGATGCTCGTCAGGGGGGCGGAGCCTATGGAAAAACGCCA
GCAACGCGGCCTTTTTACGGTTCCTGGCCTTTTGCTGGCCTTTTGCTCACATGTTCTTTCCTGCGTTATC
CCCTGATTCTGTGGATAACCGTATTACCGCCTTTGAGTGAGCTGATACCGCTCGCCGCAGCCGAACGACC
GAGCGCAGCGAGTCAGTGAGCGAGGAAGCGGAAGAGCGCCTGATGCGGTATTTTCTCCTTACGCATCTGT
GCGGTATTTCACACCGCAATGGTGCACTCTCAGTACAATCTGCTCTGATGCCGCATAGTTAAGCCAGTAT
ACACTCCGCTATCGCTACGTGACTGGGTCATGGCTGCGCCCCGACACCCGCCAACACCCGCTGACGCGCC
CTGACGGGCTTGTCTGCTCCCGGCATCCGCTTACAGACAAGCTGTGACCGTCTCCGGGAGCTGCATGTGT
CAGAGGTTTTCACCGTCATCACCGAAACGCGCGAGGCAGCTGCGGTAAAGCTCATCAGCGTGGTCGTGAA
GCGATTCACAGATGTCTGCCTGTTCATCCGCGTCCAGCTCGTTGAGTTTCTCCAGAAGCGTTAATGTCTG
GCTTCTGATAAAGCGGGCCATGTTAAGGGCGGTTTTTTCCTGTTTGGTCACTGATGCCTCCGTGTAAGGG
GGATTTCTGTTCATGGGGGTAATGATACCGATGAAACGAGAGAGGATGCTCACGATACGGGTTACTGATG
ATGAACATGCCCGGTTACTGGAACGTTGTGAGGGTAAACAACTGGCGGTATGGATGCGGCGGGACCAGAG
AAAAATCACTCAGGGTCAATGCCAGCGCTTCGTTAATACAGATGTAGGTGTTCCACAGGGTAGCCAGCAG
CATCCTGCGATGCAGATCCGGAACATAATGGTGCAGGGCGCTGACTTCCGCGTTTCCAGACTTTACGAAA
CACGGAAACCGAAGACCATTCATGTTGTTGCTCAGGTCGCAGACGTTTTGCAGCAGCAGTCGCTTCACGT
TCGCTCGCGTATCGGTGATTCATTCTGCTAACCAGTAAGGCAACCCCGCCAGCCTAGCCGGGTCCTCAAC
GACAGGAGCACGATCATGCGCACCCGTGGGGCCGCCATGCCGGCGATAATGGCCTGCTTCTCGCCGAAAC
GTTTGGTGGCGGGACCAGTGACGAAGGCTTGAGCGAGGGCGTGCAAGATTCCGAATACCGCAAGCGACAG
GCCGATCATCGTCGCGCTCCAGCGAAAGCGGTCCTCGCCGAAAATGACCCAGAGCGCTGCCGGCACCTGT
CCTACGAGTTGCATGATAAAGAAGACAGTCATAAGTGCGGCGACGATAGTCATGCCCCGCGCCCACCGGA
AGGAGCTGACTGGGTTGAAGGCTCTCAAGGGCATCGGTCGAGATCCCGGTGCCTAATGAGTGAGCTAACT
TACATTAATTGCGTTGCGCTCACTGCCCGCTTTCCAGTCGGGAAACCTGTCGTGCCAGCTGCATTAATGA
ATCGGCCAACGCGCGGGGAGAGGCGGTTTGCGTATTGGGCGCCAGGGTGGTTTTTCTTTTCACCAGTGAG
ACGGGCAACAGCTGATTGCCCTTCACCGCCTGGCCCTGAGAGAGTTGCAGCAAGCGGTCCACGCTGGTTT
GCCCCAGCAGGCGAAAATCCTGTTTGATGGTGGTTAACGGCGGGATATAACATGAGCTGTCTTCGGTATC
GTCGTATCCCACTACCGAGATATCCGCACCAACGCGCAGCCCGGACTCGGTAATGGCGCGCATTGCGCCC
AGCGCCATCTGATCGTTGGCAACCAGCATCGCAGTGGGAACGATGCCCTCATTCAGCATTTGCATGGTTT
GTTGAAAACCGGACATGGCACTCCAGTCGCCTTCCCGTTCCGCTATCGGCTGAATTTGATTGCGAGTGAG
ATATTTATGCCAGCCAGCCAGACGCAGACGCGCCGAGACAGAACTTAATGGGCCCGCTAACAGCGCGATT
TGCTGGTGACCCAATGCGACCAGATGCTCCACGCCCAGTCGCGTACCGTCTTCATGGGAGAAAATAATAC
TGTTGATGGGTGTCTGGTCAGAGACATCAAGAAATAACGCCGGAACATTAGTGCAGGCAGCTTCCACAGC
AATGGCATCCTGGTCATCCAGCGGATAGTTAATGATCAGCCCACTGACGCGTTGCGCGAGAAGATTGTGC
ACCGCCGCTTTACAGGCTTCGACGCCGCTTCGTTCTACCATCGACACCACCACGCTGGCACCCAGTTGAT
CGGCGCGAGATTTAATCGCCGCGACAATTTGCGACGGCGCGTGCAGGGCCAGACTGGAGGTGGCAACGCC
AATCAGCAACGACTGTTTGCCCGCCAGTTGTTGTGCCACGCGGTTGGGAATGTAATTCAGCTCCGCCATC
GCCGCTTCCACTTTTTCCCGCGTTTTCGCAGAAACGTGGCTGGCCTGGTTCACCACGCGGGAAACGGTCT
GATAAGAGACACCGGCATACTCTGCGACATCGTATAACGTTACTGGTTTCACATTCACCACCCTGAATTG
ACTCTCTTCCGGGCGCTATCATGCCATACCGCGAAAGGTTTTGCGCCATTCGATGGTGTCCGGGATCTCG
ACGCTCTCCCTTATGCGACTCCTGCATTAGGAAGCAGCCCAGTAGTAGGTTGAGGCCGTTGAGCACCGCC
GCCGCAAGGAATGGTGCATGCAAGGAGATGGCGCCCAACAGTCCCCCGGCCACGGGGCCTGCCACCATAC
CCACGCCGAAACAAGCGCTCATGAGCCCGAAGTGGCGAGCCCGATCTTCCCCATCGGTGATGTCGGCGAT
ATAGGCGCCAGCAACCGCACCTGTGGCGCCGGTGATGCCGGCCACGATGCGTCCGGCGTAGAGGATCGAG
ATCTCGATCCCGCGAAATTAATACGACTCACTATAGGGGAATTGTGAGCGGATAACAATTCCCCTCTAGA
AATAATTTTGTTTAACTTTAAGAAGGAGATATACCATGGGCAGCAGCCATCATCATCATCATCATCATCA
CCATCACAGCAGCGGCCTGGTGCCGCGCGGCAGCCATATGGCTAGCATGACTGGTGGACAGCAAATGGGT
CGCGGTGCTGTTTCTTTGAGCAAAATGCTAAAGAAAAGAAGCCCTCTTACAACAGGGGTCTATGTGAAAA
TGCCCCCAACAGAGCCAGAATGTGAAAAGCAATTTCAGCCTTATTTTATTCCCATCAATCTGCCGGAAAC
CGGATAACGAATTCGAGCTCCGTCGACAAGCTTGCGGCCGCACTCGAGCACCACCACCACCACCACTGAG
ATCCGGCTGCTAACAAAGCCCGAAAGGAAGCTGAGTTGGCTGCTGCCACCGCTGAGCAATAACTAGCATA
ACCCCTTGGGGCCTCTAAACGGGTCTTGAGGGGTTTTTTGCTGAAAGGAGGAACTATATCCGGAT
